Addgene plasmid #213756: POC1468
Purpose: BsaI-associated non-switchable methylase
Depositing lab: Christopher A. O'Callaghan. Depositing organization: University of Oxford. Publication: DNA methylases for site-selective inhibition of type IIS restriction enzyme activity. Flores-Fernandez CN, Lin D, Robins K, O'Callaghan CA. Appl Microbiol Biotechnol. 2024 Jan 25;108(1):174. doi: 10.1007/s00253-024-13015-7. PubMed 38270650.
Backbone
  Vector backbone: pET30b
  Backbone manufacturer: Novagen
  Backbone size w/o insert (bp): 5421
  Total vector size (bp): 6437
  Vector type: Bacterial Expression
Growth in bacteria
  Bacterial resistance: Kanamycin, 50 μg/mL
  Growth temperature: 37°C
  Growth strain: DH5alpha
  Copy number: High Copy
Gene/Insert
  Gene/Insert name: Non-switchable methylase M2.BsaI
  Species: B. stearothermophilus 6-55
  Insert size (bp): 1188
  GenBank ID: NEBC14812
  Promoter: T7
  Tag / fusion protein: His6-tag (C terminal on insert)
  Cloning method: Restriction Enzyme; 5′ cloning site NdeI (unknown if destroyed); 3′ cloning site HindIII (unknown if destroyed)
  Sequencing primers: 5′ CTAGCCATATGATTCCCAACCACGTATC; 3′ CTAGAAGCTTAATGATAGCTAAGGAGGACAGC
Terms and licenses: Academic/Nonprofit Terms; Industry Terms: Not Available to Industry
How to cite: POC1468 was a gift from Christopher A. O'Callaghan (Addgene plasmid # 213756 ; http://n2t.net/addgene:213756 ; RRID:Addgene_213756)
