[The description below was written by a language model from this plasmid's Addgene catalogue record and pLannotate feature annotations shown in this document.]
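Description:
POC1468 is a bacterial expression plasmid built on the Novagen pET30b backbone that carries the M2.BsaI DNA methylase from B. stearothermophilus 6-55, described in the record as a BsaI-associated "non-switchable" methylase. The roughly 1.2 kb coding sequence was inserted between NdeI and HindIII sites, placing it downstream of the T7 promoter, a lac operator and the T7 gene 10 ribosome binding site, and upstream of the T7 terminator. A C-terminal His6 tag is fused to the insert for affinity purification; the automated annotation picks this up as a partial polyhistidine tag. The methylase itself is not named in the feature table. Instead, the insert region is annotated with fragmentary matches to two other cytosine methylases (MthTI and AplI methylases), which most likely reflects sequence similarity among DNA methyltransferases rather than the presence of those genes.

The backbone supplies lacI with its own promoter, so that transcription from the T7/lac promoter is repressed until induced with IPTG in a host that provides T7 RNA polymerase. Replication relies on a ColE1/pBR322-type origin accompanied by rop and the bom region. The catalogue lists the plasmid as high copy, although rop normally restrains copy number. An f1 origin is also present, and selection is by kanamycin resistance. The short tetracycline-resistance and AmpR promoter fragments are non-functional backbone remnants.

According to the associated publication title, the construct belongs to work on DNA methylases used for site-selective inhibition of type IIS restriction enzyme activity, so it serves to express M2.BsaI, presumably to block BsaI cleavage at methylated recognition sites. What "non-switchable" means mechanistically is not explained in the record.
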