Features (pLannotate 1.2.2; 20 found; start..end, strand, type, name):
     26..73      -  terminator     T7 terminator: transcription terminator for bacteriophage T7 RNA polymerase
     81..130     -  CDS            SET1 (fragment): solubility-enhancement tag derived from T7 phage gene 10B
    140..157     -  CDS            9xHis (fragment): 9xHis affinity tag
    311..934     -  CDS            mthTIM (fragment): MTHT_METTF - Experimental evidence at protein level: Swiss-Prot protein existence level 1. This methylase recognizes the double-stranded sequence GGCC, causes specific methylation on C-3 on both strands, and protects the DNA from cleavage by the MthTI endonuclease. From Methanothermobacter thermautotrophicus (Methanobacterium thermoformicicum).
    965..1102    -  CDS            aplIM (fragment): MTAP_ARTPN - Experimental evidence at protein level: Swiss-Prot protein existence level 1. This methylase recognizes the double-stranded sequence 5'- CTGCAG-3', causes specific methylation on C-4 on both strands, and protects the DNA from cleavage by the AplI endonuclease. From Arthrospira platensis (strain NIES-39 / IAM M-135) (Spirulina platensis).
   1371..1393    -  RBS            RBS: efficient ribosome binding site from bacteriophage T7 gene 10 (Olins and Rangwala, 1989)
   1408..1432    -  protein_bind   lac operator: The lac repressor binds to the lac operator to inhibit transcription in E. coli. This inhibition can be relieved by adding lactose or isopropyl-β-D-thiogalactopyranoside (IPTG). lac repressor encoded by lacI
   1433..1451    -  promoter       T7 promoter: promoter for bacteriophage T7 RNA polymerase
   1477..1756    +  CDS            TcR (fragment): tetracycline efflux protein; tet; confers resistance to tetracycline
   1764..1841    +  promoter       lacI promoter: lacI
   1842..2924    +  CDS            lacI: lac repressor; lacI; The lac repressor binds to the lac operator to inhibit transcription in E. coli. This inhibition can be relieved by adding lactose or isopropyl-β-D-thiogalactopyranoside (IPTG).
   2937..2958    +  protein_bind   CAP binding site: CAP binding activates transcription in the presence of cAMP. E. coli catabolite activator protein
   2973..3264    +  CDS            TcR (fragment): tetracycline efflux protein; tet; confers resistance to tetracycline
   3336..3716    -  CDS            YPB1_ECOLX: Protein predicted: Swiss-Prot protein existence level 4. From Escherichia coli.
   3733..3924    +  CDS            rop: Rop protein, which maintains plasmids at low copy number; rop
   4026..4165    +  misc_feature   bom: basis of mobility region from pBR322
   4351..4939    -  rep_origin     ori: high-copy-number ColE1/pMB1/pBR322/pUC origin of replication
   5061..5876    +  CDS            KanR: aminoglycoside phosphotransferase; aph(3')-Ia; confers resistance to kanamycin in bacteria or G418 (Geneticin®) in eukaryotes
   5885..5942    -  promoter       AmpR promoter (fragment): bla
   5995..6423    -  rep_origin     f1 ori (sequence partly withheld): f1 bacteriophage origin of replication; arrow indicates direction of (+) strand synthesis
>Addgene plasmid #213756 | POC1468 | addgene full sequence | sequence record 439154 | Addgene NGS Result
ATCCGGATATAGTTCCTCCTTTCAGCAAAAAACCCCTCAAGACCCGTTTAGAGGCCCCAAGGGGTTATGC
TAGTTATTGCTCAGCGGTGGCAGCAGCCAACTCAGCTTCCTTTCGGGCTTTGTTAGCAGCCGGATCTCAG
TGGTGGTGGTGGTGGTGCTCGAGTGCGGCCGCAAGCTTAATGATAGCTAAGGAGGACAGCATCTCGATAT
ACTGCTGGGCTGTGATCTTCTTGCGCATGAATGACTGATAAATATTTTGTGGCTCACAAACGTAGTTCTT
CCAAGAGCCGTCCTCATTAGGCGACAAAAGGGGTAAGTCTGAAAGGGCCTCCTTTACGGAAATGGCACTG
CTTAAGGCGTCAAACAGGGTCTTTTCTCCTTTAAGAGACGTAATTGGGATAGGGGGCTCGCTGTTCTTCG
TTCCGGTGGAGTCCCCGATGATGACTACGCGGTTGCGGCGTTGGGGCACACCGTAATCCACCGAATTAAG
TTTATATACGAAAAGATTCGACACCGTCTTAGACAATTCCGATTTAACCATCTCAAAGAATGCTCCCTTC
TCCATCGACAACAGGCCAGTCACGTTTTCAAAAATAAAACCGTCTGGCTTGACTTCTTTCAGGATACTCA
CGTAACTTTCGAACAGCCAGTTGCGCTCGTCCACGATTGAACGTTTTTTTCCTGCAGTCGAAAACCCTTG
GCAGGGTGGTCCCCCAAGAACAAACAATGGACGGTCCGGGTTCGACTTCTTTGCGATCAGGCACTTTTGA
ATGATAGTCTCACTGACCTTTTCGTCGCGGATATCCCCAAGCACTACTTCATTGTGAATATTATTCATGT
AGGTGGTCAGCGCCCATTTATCGATGTCATTTGCGATGATCGGTTTCCACCCGGCCCAAAGGAAACCTAA
GGAAAGGCCCCCCACCCCACTAAAAAGATCGACAAATTGGCCTTTGAAGGGAAATGCCTTGGCGATCTGA
TAAGCAAGAAGGGGCGGAACAGCGTTGCCGATCTGGTTGTTGATGGCCGTCTTGCTACCGTAGAAGATGA
AATCGTCAGGGAAAGACTGCAAGCGCGCGGCCTCACGCTGTGACAGAGTGCGATCCTGTTCATAATGGAT
GTGGCACCCATTACCTGGACGGTTGAAGTACGTGTTGATAGTGTAGCTTGGCATATCTGGTAACAGGCGG
CCATAGTAAGTTGAGCGTGATCCTTTTCCCTCAGCATAAGACTTACGAATTTGCTCCAAACGCTTAGACG
GCACCCATTCGGGGATGTCTTTCCAATTTCCTCCGGGCGGCACGTGTTTAATGATAAGCATGTCAAGTTC
ACTTAACTTGGAAGATACGTGGTTGGGAATCATATGTATATCTCCTTCTTAAAGTTAAACAAAATTATTT
CTAGAGGGGAATTGTTATCCGCTCACAATTCCCCTATAGTGAGTCGTATTAATTTCGCGGGATCGAGATC
GATCTCGATCCTCTACGCCGGACGCATCGTGGCCGGCATCACCGGCGCCACAGGTGCGGTTGCTGGCGCC
TATATCGCCGACATCACCGATGGGGAAGATCGGGCTCGCCACTTCGGGCTCATGAGCGCTTGTTTCGGCG
TGGGTATGGTGGCAGGCCCCGTGGCCGGGGGACTGTTGGGCGCCATCTCCTTGCATGCACCATTCCTTGC
GGCGGCGGTGCTCAACGGCCTCAACCTACTACTGGGCTGCTTCCTAATGCAGGAGTCGCATAAGGGAGAG
CGTCGAGATCCCGGACACCATCGAATGGCGCAAAACCTTTCGCGGTATGGCATGATAGCGCCCGGAAGAG
AGTCAATTCAGGGTGGTGAATGTGAAACCAGTAACGTTATACGATGTCGCAGAGTATGCCGGTGTCTCTT
ATCAGACCGTTTCCCGCGTGGTGAACCAGGCCAGCCACGTTTCTGCGAAAACGCGGGAAAAAGTGGAAGC
GGCGATGGCGGAGCTGAATTACATTCCCAACCGCGTGGCACAACAACTGGCGGGCAAACAGTCGTTGCTG
ATTGGCGTTGCCACCTCCAGTCTGGCCCTGCACGCGCCGTCGCAAATTGTCGCGGCGATTAAATCTCGCG
CCGATCAACTGGGTGCCAGCGTGGTGGTGTCGATGGTAGAACGAAGCGGCGTCGAAGCCTGTAAAGCGGC
GGTGCACAATCTTCTCGCGCAACGCGTCAGTGGGCTGATCATTAACTATCCGCTGGATGACCAGGATGCC
ATTGCTGTGGAAGCTGCCTGCACTAATGTTCCGGCGTTATTTCTTGATGTCTCTGACCAGACACCCATCA
ACAGTATTATTTTCTCCCATGAAGACGGTACGCGACTGGGCGTGGAGCATCTGGTCGCATTGGGTCACCA
GCAAATCGCGCTGTTAGCGGGCCCATTAAGTTCTGTCTCGGCGCGTCTGCGTCTGGCTGGCTGGCATAAA
TATCTCACTCGCAATCAAATTCAGCCGATAGCGGAACGGGAAGGCGACTGGAGTGCCATGTCCGGTTTTC
AACAAACCATGCAAATGCTGAATGAGGGCATCGTTCCCACTGCGATGCTGGTTGCCAACGATCAGATGGC
GCTGGGCGCAATGCGCGCCATTACCGAGTCCGGGCTGCGCGTTGGTGCGGACATCTCGGTAGTGGGATAC
GACGATACCGAAGACAGCTCATGTTATATCCCGCCGTTAACCACCATCAAACAGGATTTTCGCCTGCTGG
GGCAAACCAGCGTGGACCGCTTGCTGCAACTCTCTCAGGGCCAGGCGGTGAAGGGCAATCAGCTGTTGCC
CGTCTCACTGGTGAAAAGAAAAACCACCCTGGCGCCCAATACGCAAACCGCCTCTCCCCGCGCGTTGGCC
GATTCATTAATGCAGCTGGCACGACAGGTTTCCCGACTGGAAAGCGGGCAGTGAGCGCAACGCAATTAAT
GTAAGTTAGCTCACTCATTAGGCACCGGGATCTCGACCGATGCCCTTGAGAGCCTTCAACCCAGTCAGCT
CCTTCCGGTGGGCGCGGGGCATGACTATCGTCGCCGCACTTATGACTGTCTTCTTTATCATGCAACTCGT
AGGACAGGTGCCGGCAGCGCTCTGGGTCATTTTCGGCGAGGACCGCTTTCGCTGGAGCGCGACGATGATC
GGCCTGTCGCTTGCGGTATTCGGAATCTTGCACGCCCTCGCTCAAGCCTTCGTCACTGGTCCCGCCACCA
AACGTTTCGGCGAGAAGCAGGCCATTATCGCCGGCATGGCGGCCCCACGGGTGCGCATGATCGTGCTCCT
GTCGTTGAGGACCCGGCTAGGCTGGCGGGGTTGCCTTACTGGTTAGCAGAATGAATCACCGATACGCGAG
CGAACGTGAAGCGACTGCTGCTGCAAAACGTCTGCGACCTGAGCAACAACATGAATGGTCTTCGGTTTCC
GTGTTTCGTAAAGTCTGGAAACGCGGAAGTCAGCGCCCTGCACCATTATGTTCCGGATCTGCATCGCAGG
ATGCTGCTGGCTACCCTGTGGAACACCTACATCTGTATTAACGAAGCGCTGGCATTGACCCTGAGTGATT
TTTCTCTGGTCCCGCCGCATCCATACCGCCAGTTGTTTACCCTCACAACGTTCCAGTAACCGGGCATGTT
CATCATCAGTAACCCGTATCGTGAGCATCCTCTCTCGTTTCATCGGTATCATTACCCCCATGAACAGAAA
TCCCCCTTACACGGAGGCATCAGTGACCAAACAGGAAAAAACCGCCCTTAACATGGCCCGCTTTATCAGA
AGCCAGACATTAACGCTTCTGGAGAAACTCAACGAGCTGGACGCGGATGAACAGGCAGACATCTGTGAAT
CGCTTCACGACCACGCTGATGAGCTTTACCGCAGCTGCCTCGCGCGTTTCGGTGATGACGGTGAAAACCT
CTGACACATGCAGCTCCCGGAGACGGTCACAGCTTGTCTGTAAGCGGATGCCGGGAGCAGACAAGCCCGT
CAGGGCGCGTCAGCGGGTGTTGGCGGGTGTCGGGGCGCAGCCATGACCCAGTCACGTAGCGATAGCGGAG
TGTATACTGGCTTAACTATGCGGCATCAGAGCAGATTGTACTGAGAGTGCACCATTGCGGTGTGAAATAC
CGCACAGATGCGTAAGGAGAAAATACCGCATCAGGCGCTCTTCCGCTTCCTCGCTCACTGACTCGCTGCG
CTCGGTCGTTCGGCTGCGGCGAGCGGTATCAGCTCACTCAAAGGCGGTAATACGGTTATCCACAGAATCA
GGGGATAACGCAGGAAAGAACATGTGAGCAAAAGGCCAGCAAAAGGCCAGGAACCGTAAAAAGGCCGCGT
TGCTGGCGTTTTTCCATAGGCTCCGCCCCCCTGACGAGCATCACAAAAATCGACGCTCAAGTCAGAGGTG
GCGAAACCCGACAGGACTATAAAGATACCAGGCGTTTCCCCCTGGAAGCTCCCTCGTGCGCTCTCCTGTT
CCGACCCTGCCGCTTACCGGATACCTGTCCGCCTTTCTCCCTTCGGGAAGCGTGGCGCTTTCTCATAGCT
CACGCTGTAGGTATCTCAGTTCGGTGTAGGTCGTTCGCTCCAAGCTGGGCTGTGTGCACGAACCCCCCGT
TCAGCCCGACCGCTGCGCCTTATCCGGTAACTATCGTCTTGAGTCCAACCCGGTAAGACACGACTTATCG
CCACTGGCAGCAGCCACTGGTAACAGGATTAGCAGAGCGAGGTATGTAGGCGGTGCTACAGAGTTCTTGA
AGTGGTGGCCTAACTACGGCTACACTAGAAGGACAGTATTTGGTATCTGCGCTCTGCTGAAGCCAGTTAC
CTTCGGAAAAAGAGTTGGTAGCTCTTGATCCGGCAAACAAACCACCGCTGGTAGCGGTGGTTTTTTTGTT
TGCAAGCAGCAGATTACGCGCAGAAAAAAAGGATCTCAAGAAGATCCTTTGATCTTTTCTACGGGGTCTG
ACGCTCAGTGGAACGAAAACTCACGTTAAGGGATTTTGGTCATGAACAATAAAACTGTCTGCTTACATAA
ACAGTAATACAAGGGGTGTTATGAGCCATATTCAACGGGAAACGTCTTGCTCTAGGCCGCGATTAAATTC
CAACATGGATGCTGATTTATATGGGTATAAATGGGCTCGCGATAATGTCGGGCAATCAGGTGCGACAATC
TATCGATTGTATGGGAAGCCCGATGCGCCAGAGTTGTTTCTGAAACATGGCAAAGGTAGCGTTGCCAATG
ATGTTACAGATGAGATGGTCAGACTAAACTGGCTGACGGAATTTATGCCTCTTCCGACCATCAAGCATTT
TATCCGTACTCCTGATGATGCATGGTTACTCACCACTGCGATCCCCGGGAAAACAGCATTCCAGGTATTA
GAAGAATATCCTGATTCAGGTGAAAATATTGTTGATGCGCTGGCAGTGTTCCTGCGCCGGTTGCATTCGA
TTCCTGTTTGTAATTGTCCTTTTAACAGCGATCGCGTATTTCGTCTCGCTCAGGCGCAATCACGAATGAA
TAACGGTTTGGTTGATGCGAGTGATTTTGATGACGAGCGTAATGGCTGGCCTGTTGAACAAGTCTGGAAA
GAAATGCATAAACTTTTGCCATTCTCACCGGATTCAGTCGTCACTCATGGTGATTTCTCACTTGATAACC
TTATTTTTGACGAGGGGAAATTAATAGGTTGTATTGATGTTGGACGAGTCGGAATCGCAGACCGATACCA
GGATCTTGCCATCCTATGGAACTGCCTCGGTGAGTTTTCTCCTTCATTACAGAAACGGCTTTTTCAAAAA
TATGGTATTGATAATCCTGATATGAATAAATTGCAGTTTCATTTGATGCTCGATGAGTTTTTCTAAGAAT
TAATTCATGAGCGGATACATATTTGAATGTATTTAGAAAAATAAACAAATAGGGGTTCCGCGCACATTTC
CCCGAAAAGTGCCACCTAAATTGTAAGCGTTAATATTTTGTTAAAATTCGCGTTAAATTTTTGTTAAATC
AGCTCATTTTTTAACCAATAGGCCGAAATCGGCAAAATCCCTTATAAATCAAAAGAATAGACCGAGATAG
GGT
[37 nt withheld, positions 6094-6130]
AAAGAACGTGGACTCCAACGTCAAAGG
[49 nt withheld, positions 6158-6206]
T
[91 nt withheld, positions 6208-6298]
G
[124 nt withheld, positions 6300-6423]
CCCATTCGCCA
